>Addgene plasmid #165095 | pET32a-Spike-403-505 | addgene full sequence | sequence record 324331 | Addgene NGS Result
TTTGTTGAAAACCGGACATGGCACTCCAGTCGCCTTCCCGTTCCGCTATCGGCTGAATTTGATTGCGAGT
GAGATATTTATGCCAGCCAGCCAGACGCAGACGCGCCGAGACAGAACTTAATGGGCCCGCTAACAGCGCG
ATTTGCTGGTGACCCAATGCGACCAGATGCTCCACGCCCAGTCGCGTACCGTCTTCATGGGAGAAAATAA
TACTGTTGATGGGTGTCTGGTCAGAGACATCAAGAAATAACGCCGGAACATTAGTGCAGGCAGCTTCCAC
AGCAATGGCATCCTGGTCATCCAGCGGATAGTTAATGATCAGCCCACTGACGCGTTGCGCGAGAAGATTG
TGCACCGCCGCTTTACAGGCTTCGACGCCGCTTCGTTCTACCATCGACACCACCACGCTGGCACCCAGTT
GATCGGCGCGAGATTTAATCGCCGCGACAATTTGCGACGGCGCGTGCAGGGCCAGACTGGAGGTGGCAAC
GCCAATCAGCAACGACTGTTTGCCCGCCAGTTGTTGTGCCACGCGGTTGGGAATGTAATTCAGCTCCGCC
ATCGCCGCTTCCACTTTTTCCCGCGTTTTCGCAGAAACGTGGCTGGCCTGGTTCACCACGCGGGAAACGG
TCTGATAAGAGACACCGGCATACTCTGCGACATCGTATAACGTTACTGGTTTCACATTCACCACCCTGAA
TTGACTCTCTTCCGGGCGCTATCATGCCATACCGCGAAAGGTTTTGCGCCATTCGATGGTGTCCGGGATC
TCGACGCTCTCCCTTATGCGACTCCTGCATTAGGAAGCAGCCCAGTAGTAGGTTGAGGCCGTTGAGCACC
GCCGCCGCAAGGAATGGTGCATGCAAGGAGATGGCGCCCAACAGTCCCCCGGCCACGGGGCCTGCCACCA
TACCCACGCCGAAACAAGCGCTCATGAGCCCGAAGTGGCGAGCCCGATCTTCCCCATCGGTGATGTCGGC
GATATAGGCGCCAGCAACCGCACCTGTGGCGCCGGTGATGCCGGCCACGATGCGTCCGGCGTAGAGGATC
GAGATCGATCTCGATCCCGCGAAATTAATACGACTCACTATAGGGGAATTGTGAGCGGATAACAATTCCC
CTCTAGAAATAATTTTGTTTAACTTTAAGAAGGAGATATACATATGAGCGATAAAATTATTCACCTGACT
GACGACAGTTTTGACACGGATGTACTCAAAGCGGACGGGGCGATCCTCGTCGATTTCTGGGCAGAGTGGT
GCGGTCCGTGCAAAATGATCGCCCCGATTCTGGATGAAATCGCTGACGAATATCAGGGCAAACTGACCGT
TGCAAAACTGAACATCGATCAAAACCCTGGCACTGCGCCGAAATATGGCATCCGTGGTATCCCGACTCTG
CTGCTGTTCAAAAACGGTGAAGTGGCGGCAACCAAAGTGGGTGCACTGTCTAAAGGTCAGTTGAAAGAGT
TCCTCGACGCTAACCTGGCCGGTTCTGGTTCTGGCCATATGCACCATCATCATCATCATTCTTCTGGTCT
GGTGCCACGCGGTTCTGGTATGAAAGAAACCGCTGCTGCTAAATTCGAACGCCAGCACATGGACAGCCCA
GATCTGGGTACCGACGACGACGACAAGGCCATGGCTGATATCGGATCCATGGGAGATGAAGTAAGGCAAA
TAGCTCCCGGCCAGACCGGTAAAATCGCTGATTATAACTACAAGCTGCCGGATGACTTTACCGGCTGCGT
GATTGCGTGGAATTCCAACAACTTGGACAGCAAGGTGGGCGGTAATTACAATTACCTGTACCGCCTGTTT
CGTAAATCTAACCTGAAGCCGTTTGAGCGTGACATCTCGACCGAAATTTATCAGGCAGGTAGCACTCCGT
GTAATGGCGTTGAGGGCTTCAACTGCTACTTCCCGTTGCAAAGCTATGGTTTCCAGCCAACGAACGGTGT
TGGTTATCAAAAGCTTGCGGCCGCACTCGAGCACCACCACCACCACCACTGAGATCCGGCTGCTAACAAA
GCCCGAAAGGAAGCTGAGTTGGCTGCTGCCACCGCTGAGCAATAACTAGCATAACCCCTTGGGGCCTCTA
AACGGGTCTTGAGGGGTTTTTTGCTGAAAGGAGGAACTATATCCGGATTGGCGAATGGG
[124 nt withheld, positions 2160-2283]
C
[91 nt withheld, positions 2285-2375]
A
[49 nt withheld, positions 2377-2425]
CCTTTGACGTTGGAGTCCACGTTCTTT
[37 nt withheld, positions 2453-2489]
ACCCTATCTCGGTCTATTCTTTTGATTTATAAGGGATTTTGCCGATTTCGGCCTATTGGTTAAAAAATGA
GCTGATTTAACAAAAATTTAACGCGAATTTTAACAAAATATTAACGTTTACAATTTCAGGTGGCACTTTT
CGGGGAAATGTGCGCGGAACCCCTATTTGTTTATTTTTCTAAATACATTCAAATATGTATCCGCTCATGA
GACAATAACCCTGATAAATGCTTCAATAATATTGAAAAAGGAAGAGTATGAGTATTCAACATTTCCGTGT
CGCCCTTATTCCCTTTTTTGCGGCATTTTGCCTTCCTGTTTTTGCTCACCCAGAAACGCTGGTGAAAGTA
AAAGATGCTGAAGATCAGTTGGGTGCACGAGTGGGTTACATCGAACTGGATCTCAACAGCGGTAAGATCC
TTGAGAGTTTTCGCCCCGAAGAACGTTTTCCAATGATGAGCACTTTTAAAGTTCTGCTATGTGGCGCGGT
ATTATCCCGTATTGACGCCGGGCAAGAGCAACTCGGTCGCCGCATACACTATTCTCAGAATGACTTGGTT
GAGTACTCACCAGTCACAGAAAAGCATCTTACGGATGGCATGACAGTAAGAGAATTATGCAGTGCTGCCA
TAACCATGAGTGATAACACTGCGGCCAACTTACTTCTGACAACGATCGGAGGACCGAAGGAGCTAACCGC
TTTTTTGCACAACATGGGGGATCATGTAACTCGCCTTGATCGTTGGGAACCGGAGCTGAATGAAGCCATA
CCAAACGACGAGCGTGACACCACGATGCCTGCAGCAATGGCAACAACGTTGCGCAAACTATTAACTGGCG
AACTACTTACTCTAGCTTCCCGGCAACAATTAATAGACTGGATGGAGGCGGATAAAGTTGCAGGACCACT
TCTGCGCTCGGCCCTTCCGGCTGGCTGGTTTATTGCTGATAAATCTGGAGCCGGTGAGCGTGGGTCTCGC
GGTATCATTGCAGCACTGGGGCCAGATGGTAAGCCCTCCCGTATCGTAGTTATCTACACGACGGGGAGTC
AGGCAACTATGGATGAACGAAATAGACAGATCGCTGAGATAGGTGCCTCACTGATTAAGCATTGGTAACT
GTCAGACCAAGTTTACTCATATATACTTTAGATTGATTTAAAACTTCATTTTTAATTTAAAAGGATCTAG
GTGAAGATCCTTTTTGATAATCTCATGACCAAAATCCCTTAACGTGAGTTTTCGTTCCACTGAGCGTCAG
ACCCCGTAGAAAAGATCAAAGGATCTTCTTGAGATCCTTTTTTTCTGCGCGTAATCTGCTGCTTGCAAAC
AAAAAAACCACCGCTACCAGCGGTGGTTTGTTTGCCGGATCAAGAGCTACCAACTCTTTTTCCGAAGGTA
ACTGGCTTCAGCAGAGCGCAGATACCAAATACTGTCCTTCTAGTGTAGCCGTAGTTAGGCCACCACTTCA
AGAACTCTGTAGCACCGCCTACATACCTCGCTCTGCTAATCCTGTTACCAGTGGCTGCTGCCAGTGGCGA
TAAGTCGTGTCTTACCGGGTTGGACTCAAGACGATAGTTACCGGATAAGGCGCAGCGGTCGGGCTGAACG
GGGGGTTCGTGCACACAGCCCAGCTTGGAGCGAACGACCTACACCGAACTGAGATACCTACAGCGTGAGC
TATGAGAAAGCGCCACGCTTCCCGAAGGGAGAAAGGCGGACAGGTATCCGGTAAGCGGCAGGGTCGGAAC
AGGAGAGCGCACGAGGGAGCTTCCAGGGGGAAACGCCTGGTATCTTTATAGTCCTGTCGGGTTTCGCCAC
CTCTGACTTGAGCGTCGATTTTTGTGATGCTCGTCAGGGGGGCGGAGCCTATGGAAAAACGCCAGCAACG
CGGCCTTTTTACGGTTCCTGGCCTTTTGCTGGCCTTTTGCTCACATGTTCTTTCCTGCGTTATCCCCTGA
TTCTGTGGATAACCGTATTACCGCCTTTGAGTGAGCTGATACCGCTCGCCGCAGCCGAACGACCGAGCGC
AGCGAGTCAGTGAGCGAGGAAGCGGAAGAGCGCCTGATGCGGTATTTTCTCCTTACGCATCTGTGCGGTA
TTTCACACCGCATATATGGTGCACTCTCAGTACAATCTGCTCTGATGCCGCATAGTTAAGCCAGTATACA
CTCCGCTATCGCTACGTGACTGGGTCATGGCTGCGCCCCGACACCCGCCAACACCCGCTGACGCGCCCTG
ACGGGCTTGTCTGCTCCCGGCATCCGCTTACAGACAAGCTGTGACCGTCTCCGGGAGCTGCATGTGTCAG
AGGTTTTCACCGTCATCACCGAAACGCGCGAGGCAGCTGCGGTAAAGCTCATCAGCGTGGTCGTGAAGCG
ATTCACAGATGTCTGCCTGTTCATCCGCGTCCAGCTCGTTGAGTTTCTCCAGAAGCGTTAATGTCTGGCT
TCTGATAAAGCGGGCCATGTTAAGGGCGGTTTTTTCCTGTTTGGTCACTGATGCCTCCGTGTAAGGGGGA
TTTCTGTTCATGGGGGTAATGATACCGATGAAACGAGAGAGGATGCTCACGATACGGGTTACTGATGATG
AACATGCCCGGTTACTGGAACGTTGTGAGGGTAAACAACTGGCGGTATGGATGCGGCGGGACCAGAGAAA
AATCACTCAGGGTCAATGCCAGCGCTTCGTTAATACAGATGTAGGTGTTCCACAGGGTAGCCAGCAGCAT
CCTGCGATGCAGATCCGGAACATAATGGTGCAGGGCGCTGACTTCCGCGTTTCCAGACTTTACGAAACAC
GGAAACCGAAGACCATTCATGTTGTTGCTCAGGTCGCAGACGTTTTGCAGCAGCAGTCGCTTCACGTTCG
CTCGCGTATCGGTGATTCATTCTGCTAACCAGTAAGGCAACCCCGCCAGCCTAGCCGGGTCCTCAACGAC
AGGAGCACGATCATGCGCACCCGTGGGGCCGCCATGCCGGCGATAATGGCCTGCTTCTCGCCGAAACGTT
TGGTGGCGGGACCAGTGACGAAGGCTTGAGCGAGGGCGTGCAAGATTCCGAATACCGCAAGCGACAGGCC
GATCATCGTCGCGCTCCAGCGAAAGCGGTCCTCGCCGAAAATGACCCAGAGCGCTGCCGGCACCTGTCCT
ACGAGTTGCATGATAAAGAAGACAGTCATAAGTGCGGCGACGATAGTCATGCCCCGCGCCCACCGGAAGG
AGCTGACTGGGTTGAAGGCTCTCAAGGGCATCGGTCGAGATCCCGGTGCCTAATGAGTGAGCTAACTTAC
ATTAATTGCGTTGCGCTCACTGCCCGCTTTCCAGTCGGGAAACCTGTCGTGCCAGCTGCATTAATGAATC
GGCCAACGCGCGGGGAGAGGCGGTTTGCGTATTGGGCGCCAGGGTGGTTTTTCTTTTCACCAGTGAGACG
GGCAACAGCTGATTGCCCTTCACCGCCTGGCCCTGAGAGAGTTGCAGCAAGCGGTCCACGCTGGTTTGCC
CCAGCAGGCGAAAATCCTGTTTGATGGTGGTTAACGGCGGGATATAACATGAGCTGTCTTCGGTATCGTC
GTATCCCACTACCGAGATGTCCGCACCAACGCGCAGCCCGGACTCGGTAATGGCGCGCATTGCGCCCAGC
GCCATCTGATCGTTGGCAACCAGCATCGCAGTGGGAACGATGCCCTCATTCAGCATTTGCATGG
Features (pLannotate 1.2.2; 21 found; start..end, strand, type, name):
    686..763     -  promoter       lacI promoter: lacI
    771..1050    -  CDS            TcR (fragment): tetracycline efflux protein; tet; confers resistance to tetracycline
   1076..1094    +  promoter       T7 promoter: promoter for bacteriophage T7 RNA polymerase
   1095..1119    +  protein_bind   lac operator: The lac repressor binds to the lac operator to inhibit transcription in E. coli. This inhibition can be relieved by adding lactose or isopropyl-β-D-thiogalactopyranoside (IPTG). lac repressor encoded by lacI
   1134..1156    +  RBS            RBS: efficient ribosome binding site from bacteriophage T7 gene 10 (Olins and Rangwala, 1989)
   1164..1490    +  CDS            TrxA: E. coli thioredoxin; trxA
   1563..1607    +  CDS            S-Tag: affinity and epitope tag derived from pancreatic ribonuclease A
   1662..1970    +  CDS            S (fragment): SPIKE_SARS2 - Experimental evidence at protein level: Swiss-Prot protein existence level 1. [Spike glycoprotein]: May down-regulate host tetherin (BST2) by lysosomal degradation, thereby counteracting its antiviral activity. From Severe acute respiratory syndrome coronavirus 2 (2019-nCoV) (SARS-CoV-2).
   1992..2009    +  CDS            9xHis (fragment): 9xHis affinity tag
   2019..2068    +  CDS            SET1 (fragment): solubility-enhancement tag derived from T7 phage gene 10B
   2076..2123    +  terminator     T7 terminator: transcription terminator for bacteriophage T7 RNA polymerase
   2160..2615    +  rep_origin     f1 ori (sequence partly withheld): f1 bacteriophage origin of replication; arrow indicates direction of (+) strand synthesis
   2642..2746    +  promoter       AmpR promoter: bla
   2747..3607    +  CDS            AmpR: β-lactamase; bla; confers resistance to ampicillin, carbenicillin, and related antibiotics
   3778..4366    +  rep_origin     ori: high-copy-number ColE1/pMB1/pBR322/pUC origin of replication
   4552..4694    -  misc_feature   bom: basis of mobility region from pBR322
   4796..4987    -  CDS            rop: Rop protein, which maintains plasmids at low copy number; rop
   5004..5384    +  CDS            YPB1_ECOLX: Protein predicted: Swiss-Prot protein existence level 4. From Escherichia coli.
   5456..5747    -  CDS            TcR (fragment): tetracycline efflux protein; tet; confers resistance to tetracycline
   5762..5783    -  protein_bind   CAP binding site: CAP binding activates transcription in the presence of cAMP. E. coli catabolite activator protein
   5796..685     -  CDS            lacI (across the origin): lac repressor; lacI; The lac repressor binds to the lac operator to inhibit transcription in E. coli. This inhibition can be relieved by adding lactose or isopropyl-β-D-thiogalactopyranoside (IPTG).
