[The description below was written by a language model from this plasmid's Addgene catalogue record and pLannotate feature annotations shown in this document.]
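Description:
pET32a-Spike-403-505 is a bacterial expression plasmid built on the pET-32a(+) backbone for producing a fragment of the SARS-CoV-2 spike glycoprotein in E. coli. The sequenced record is about 6.2 kb. It is propagated through a ColE1/pMB1-type origin and selected with ampicillin via the β-lactamase (AmpR) gene. The catalogue lists it as high copy, although the annotated backbone also retains the rop gene and the pBR322 bom region, which are normally associated with more moderate copy number. An f1 origin is present for single-stranded DNA production. The short tetracycline-resistance fragments and a predicted E. coli open reading frame appear to be non-functional pBR322 remnants of the backbone.

The expression cassette is driven by a T7 promoter followed by a lac operator and the T7 gene 10 ribosome binding site. The plasmid-borne lacI gene supplies repressor, so transcription is held off until induced with IPTG in a host that provides T7 RNA polymerase. The open reading frame begins with E. coli thioredoxin (TrxA), a fusion partner commonly used to improve solubility, followed by an S-Tag. Next comes the roughly 300 bp spike segment corresponding to residues 403–505, which was inserted by ligation-independent cloning. A histidine tag lies downstream of the insert for metal-affinity purification, and the cassette ends at the T7 terminator. A short match to a T7 gene 10-derived sequence just before the terminator is probably backbone sequence rather than a deliberate tag.

The stated purpose is protein expression in E. coli. The associated publication describes a multi-antigen platform for detecting and monitoring SARS-CoV-2-specific antibody responses across species, which suggests the purified fusion protein serves as one of the antigen targets in such serological assays.
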