Addgene plasmid #165095: pET32a-Spike-403-505
Purpose: protein expression in E. coli
Depositing lab: Rick Tarleton. Depositing organization: University of Georgia. Publication: A flexible, pan-species, multi-antigen platform for the detection and monitoring of SARS-CoV-2-specific antibody responses. Shen H, Forgacs D, Chapla D, Moremen KW, Wells L, Hamer SA, Tompkins SM, Ross TM, Rouphael N, Edupuganti S, Collins MH, Tarleton RL. medRxiv [Preprint]. 2021 Jan 27:2021.01.20.21249279. doi: 10.1101/2021.01.20.21249279. PubMed 33532799.
Backbone
  Vector backbone: pET-32a(+)
  Vector type: Bacterial Expression
Growth in bacteria
  Bacterial resistance: Ampicillin, 100 μg/mL
  Growth temperature: 37°C
  Growth strain: DH5alpha
  Copy number: High Copy
Gene/Insert
  Gene/Insert name: Severe acute respiratory syndrome coronavirus 2 spike protein site 403-505
  Species: SARS-CoV2
  Entrez Gene: S (a.k.a. GU280_gp02, spike glycoprotein)
  Cloning method: Ligation Independent Cloning
Terms and licenses: Academic/Nonprofit Terms; Industry Terms
How to cite: pET32a-Spike-403-505 was a gift from Rick Tarleton (Addgene plasmid # 165095 ; http://n2t.net/addgene:165095 ; RRID:Addgene_165095)
