>Addgene plasmid #165095 | pET32a-Spike-403-505 | depositor partial sequence | sequence record 320718 | SARS-CoV2-Spike-403-505
ATGGGAGATGAAGTAAGGCAAATAGCTCCCGGCCAGACCGGTAAAATCGCTGATTATAACTACAAGCTGC
CGGATGACTTTACCGGCTGCGTGATTGCGTGGAATTCCAACAACTTGGACAGCAAGGTGGGCGGTAATTA
CAATTACCTGTACCGCCTGTTTCGTAAATCTAACCTGAAGCCGTTTGAGCGTGACATCTCGACCGAAATT
TATCAGGCAGGTAGCACTCCGTGTAATGGCGTTGAGGGCTTCAACTGCTACTTCCCGTTGCAAAGCTATG
GTTTCCAGCCAACGAACGGTGTTGGTTATCAA
